>Addgene plasmid #90818 | OIP5 B3.6 gRNA | addgene full sequence | sequence record 183195 | Addgene NGS Result
GCTGATACCGCTCGCCGCAGCCGAACGACCGAGCGCAGCGAGTCAGTGAGCGAGGAAGCGGAAGAGCGCC
CAATACGCAAACCGCCTCTCCCCGCGCGTTGGCCGATTCATTAATGCAGCTGGCACGACAGGTTTCCCGA
CTGGAAAGCGGGCAGTGAGCGCAACGCAATTAATGTGAGTTAGCTCACTCATTAGGCACCCCAGGCTTTA
CACTTTATGCTTCCGGCTCGTATGTTGTGTGGAATTGTGAGCGGATAACAATTTCACACAGGAAACAGCT
ATGACCATGATTACGCCAAGCGCGCAATTAACCCTCACTAAAGGGAACAAAAGCTGGAGCTGCAAGCTTA
ATGTAGTCTTATGCAATACTCTTGTAGTCTTGCAACATGGTAACGATGAGTTAGCAACATGCCTTACAAG
GAGAGAAAAAGCACCGTGCATGCCGATTGGTGGAAGTAAGGTGGTACGATCGTGCCTTATTAGGAAGGCA
ACAGACGGGTCTGACATGGATTGGACGAACCACTGAATTGCCGCATTGCAGAGATATTGTATTTAAGTGC
CTAGCTCGATACATAAACGGGTCTCTCTGGTTAGACCAGATCTGAGCCTGGGAGCTCTCTGGCTAACTAG
GGAACCCACTGCTTAAGCCTCAATAAAGCTTGCCTTGAGTGCTTCAAGTAGTGTGTGCCCGTCTGTTGTG
TGACTCTGGTAACTAGAGATCCCTCAGACCCTTTTAGTCAGTGTGGAAAATCTCTAGCAGTGGCGCCCGA
ACAGGGACTTGAAAGCGAAAGGGAAACCAGAGGAGCTCTCTCGACGCAGGACTCGGCTTGCTGAAGCGCG
CACGGCAAGAGGCGAGGGGCGGCGACTGGTGAGTACGCCAAAAATTTTGACTAGCGGAGGCTAGAAGGAG
AGAGATGGGTGCGAGAGCGTCAGTATTAAGCGGGGGAGAATTAGATCGCGATGGGAAAAAATTCGGTTAA
GGCCAGGGGGAAAGAAAAAATATAAATTAAAACATATAGTATGGGCAAGCAGGGAGCTAGAACGATTCGC
AGTTAATCCTGGCCTGTTAGAAACATCAGAAGGCTGTAGACAAATACTGGGACAGCTACAACCATCCCTT
CAGACAGGATCAGAAGAACTTAGATCATTATATAATACAGTAGCAACCCTCTATTGTGTGCATCAAAGGA
TAGAGATAAAAGACACCAAGGAAGCTTTAGACAAGATAGAGGAAGAGCAAAACAAAAGTAAGACCACCGC
ACAGCAAGCGGCCGCTGATCTTCAGACCTGGAGGAGGAGATATGAGGGACAATTGGAGAAGTGAATTATA
TAAATATAAAGTAGTAAAAATTGAACCATTAGGAGTAGCACCCACCAAGGCAAAGAGAAGAGTGGTGCAG
AGAGAAAAAAGAGCAGTGGGAATAGGAGCTTTGTTCCTTGGGTTCTTGGGAGCAGCAGGAAGCACTATGG
GCGCAGCGTCAATGACGCTGACGGTACAGGCCAGACAATTATTGTCTGGTATAGTGCAGCAGCAGAACAA
TTTGCTGAGGGCTATTGAGGCGCAACAGCATCTGTTGCAACTCACAGTCTGGGGCATCAAGCAGCTCCAG
GCAAGAATCCTGGCTGTGGAAAGATACCTAAAGGATCAACAGCTCCTGGGGATTTGGGGTTGCTCTGGAA
AACTCATTTGCACCACTGCTGTGCCTTGGAATGCTAGTTGGAGTAATAAATCTCTGGAACAGATTTGGAA
TCACACGACCTGGATGGAGTGGGACAGAGAAATTAACAATTACACAAGCTTAATACACTCCTTAATTGAA
GAATCGCAAAACCAGCAAGAAAAGAATGAACAAGAATTATTGGAATTAGATAAATGGGCAAGTTTGTGGA
ATTGGTTTAACATAACAAATTGGCTGTGGTATATAAAATTATTCATAATGATAGTAGGAGGCTTGGTAGG
TTTAAGAATAGTTTTTGCTGTACTTTCTATAGTGAATAGAGTTAGGCAGGGATATTCACCATTATCGTTT
CAGACCCACCTCCCAACCCCGAGGGGACCCAGAGAGGGCCTATTTCCCATGATTCCTTCATATTTGCATA
TACGATACAAGGCTGTTAGAGAGATAATTAGAATTAATTTGACTGTAAACACAAAGATATTAGTACAAAA
TACGTGACGTAGAAAGTAATAATTTCTTGGGTAGTTTGCAGTTTTAAAATTATGTTTTAAAATGGACTAT
CATATGCTTACCGTAACTTGAAAGTATTTCGATTTCTTGGCTTTATATATCTTGTGGAAAGGACGAAACA
CCGTCACGCAGTGCTCGCCGACTGTTTAAGAGCTATGCTGGAAACAGCATAGCAAGTTTAAATAAGGCTA
GTCCGTTATCAACTTGAAAAAGTGGCACCGAGTCGGTGCTTTTTTTGAATTCTAGATCTTGAGACAAATG
GCAGTATTCATCCACAATTTTAAAAGAAAAGGGGGGATTGGGGGGTACAGTGCAGGGGAAAGAATAGTAG
ACATAATAGCAACAGACATACAAACTAAAGAATTACAAAAACAAATTACAAAAATTCAAAATTTTCGGGT
TTATTACAGGGACAGCAGAGATCCACTTTGGCGCCGGCTCGAGTGGCTCCGGTGCCCGTCAGTGGGCAGA
GCGCACATCGCCCACAGTCCCCGAGAAGTTGGGGGGAGGGGTCGGCAATTGAACCGGTGCCTAGAGAAGG
TGGCGCGGGGTAAACTGGGAAAGTGATGTCGTGTACTGGCTCCGCCTTTTTCCCGAGGGTGGGGGAGAAC
CGTATATAAGTGCAGTAGTCGCCGTGAACGTTCTTTTTCGCAACGGGTTTGCCGCCAGAACACAGGTGTC
GTGACGCGGGATCCGCCACCATGACCGAGTACAAGCCCACGGTGCGCCTCGCCACCCGCGACGACGTCCC
CAGGGCCGTACGCACCCTCGCCGCCGCGTTCGCCGACTACCCCGCCACGCGCCACACCGTCGATCCGGAC
CGCCACATCGAGCGGGTCACCGAGCTGCAAGAACTCTTCCTCACGCGCGTCGGGCTCGACATCGGCAAGG
TGTGGGTCGCGGACGACGGCGCCGCGGTGGCGGTCTGGACCACGCCGGAGAGCGTCGAAGCGGGGGCGGT
GTTCGCCGAGATCGGCCCGCGCATGGCCGAGTTGAGCGGTTCCCGGCTGGCCGCGCAGCAACAGATGGAA
GGCCTCCTGGCGCCGCACCGGCCCAAGGAGCCCGCGTGGTTCCTGGCCACCGTCGGAGTCTCGCCCGACC
ACCAGGGCAAGGGTCTGGGCAGCGCCGTCGTGCTCCCCGGAGTGGAGGCGGCCGAGCGCGCCGGGGTGCC
CGCCTTCCTGGAGACCTCCGCGCCCCGCAACCTCCCCTTCTACGAGCGGCTCGGCTTCACCGTCACCGCC
GACGTCGAGGTGCCCGAAGGACCGCGCACCTGGTGCATGACCCGCAAGCCCGGTGCCTGAACGCGTTAAG
TCGACAATCAACCTCTGGATTACAAAATTTGTGAAAGATTGACTGGTATTCTTAACTATGTTGCTCCTTT
TACGCTATGTGGATACGCTGCTTTAATGCCTTTGTATCATGCTATTGCTTCCCGTATGGCTTTCATTTTC
TCCTCCTTGTATAAATCCTGGTTGCTGTCTCTTTATGAGGAGTTGTGGCCCGTTGTCAGGCAACGTGGCG
TGGTGTGCACTGTGTTTGCTGACGCAACCCCCACTGGTTGGGGCATTGCCACCACCTGTCAGCTCCTTTC
CGGGACTTTCGCTTTCCCCCTCCCTATTGCCACGGCGGAACTCATCGCCGCCTGCCTTGCCCGCTGCTGG
ACAGGGGCTCGGCTGTTGGGCACTGACAATTCCGTGGTGTTGTCGGGGAAATCATCGTCCTTTCCTTGGC
TGCTCGCCTGTGTTGCCACCTGGATTCTGCGCGGGACGTCCTTCTGCTACGTCCCTTCGGCCCTCAATCC
AGCGGACCTTCCTTCCCGCGGCCTGCTGCCGGCTCTGCGGCCTCTTCCGCGTCTTCGCCTTCGCCCTCAG
ACGAGTCGGATCTCCCTTTGGGCCGCCTCCCCGCGTCGACTTTAAGACCAATGACTTACAAGGCAGCTGT
AGATCTTAGCCACTTTTTAAAAGAAAAGGGGGGACTGGAAGGGCTAATTCACTCCCAACGAAGACAAGAT
CTGCTTTTTGCTTGTACTGGGTCTCTCTGGTTAGACCAGATCTGAGCCTGGGAGCTCTCTGGCTAACTAG
GGAACCCACTGCTTAAGCCTCAATAAAGCTTGCCTTGAGTGCTTCAAGTAGTGTGTGCCCGTCTGTTGTG
TGACTCTGGTAACTAGAGATCCCTCAGACCCTTTTAGTCAGTGTGGAAAATCTCTAGCAGTACGTATAGT
AGTTCATGTCATCTTATTATTCAGTATTTATAACTTGCAAAGAAATGAATATCAGAGAGTGAGAGGAACT
TGTTTATTGCAGCTTATAATGGTTACAAATAAAGCAATAGCATCACAAATTTCACAAATAAAGCATTTTT
TTCACTGCATTCTAGTTGTGGTTTGTCCAAACTCATCAATGTATCTTATCATGTCTGGCTCTAGCTATCC
CGCCCCTAACTCCGCCCATCCCGCCCCTAACTCCGCCCAGTTCCGCCCATTCTCCGCCCCATGGCTGACT
AATTTTTTTTATTTATGCAGAGGCCGAGGCCGCCTCGGCCTCTGAGCTATTCCAGAAGTAGTGAGGAGGC
TTTTTTGGAGGCCTAGGGACGTACCCAATTCGCCCTATAGTGAGTCGTATTACGCGCGCTCACTGGCCGT
CGTTTTACAACGTCGTGACTGGGAAAACCCTGGCGTTACCCAACTTAATCGCCTTGCAGCACATCCCCCT
TTCGCCAGCTGGCGTAATAGCGAAGAGGCCCGCACCGATCGCCCTTCCCAACAGTTGCGCAGCCTGAATG
GCGAATGGG
[124 nt withheld, positions 4980-5103]
C
[91 nt withheld, positions 5105-5195]
A
[49 nt withheld, positions 5197-5245]
CCTTTGACGTTGGAGTCCACGTTCTTT
[37 nt withheld, positions 5273-5309]
ACCCTATCTCGGTCTATTCTTTTGATTTATAAGGGATTTTGCCGATTTCGGCCTATTGGTTAAAAAATGA
GCTGATTTAACAAAAATTTAACGCGAATTTTAACAAAATATTAACGCTTACAATTTAGGTGGCACTTTTC
GGGGAAATGTGCGCGGAACCCCTATTTGTTTATTTTTCTAAATACATTCAAATATGTATCCGCTCATGAG
ACAATAACCCTGATAAATGCTTCAATAATATTGAAAAAGGAAGAGTATGAGTATTCAACATTTCCGTGTC
GCCCTTATTCCCTTTTTTGCGGCATTTTGCCTTCCTGTTTTTGCTCACCCAGAAACGCTGGTGAAAGTAA
AAGATGCTGAAGATCAGTTGGGTGCACGAGTGGGTTACATCGAACTGGATCTCAACAGCGGTAAGATCCT
TGAGAGTTTTCGCCCCGAAGAACGTTTTCCAATGATGAGCACTTTTAAAGTTCTGCTATGTGGCGCGGTA
TTATCCCGTATTGACGCCGGGCAAGAGCAACTCGGTCGCCGCATACACTATTCTCAGAATGACTTGGTTG
AGTACTCACCAGTCACAGAAAAGCATCTTACGGATGGCATGACAGTAAGAGAATTATGCAGTGCTGCCAT
AACCATGAGTGATAACACTGCGGCCAACTTACTTCTGACAACGATCGGAGGACCGAAGGAGCTAACCGCT
TTTTTGCACAACATGGGGGATCATGTAACTCGCCTTGATCGTTGGGAACCGGAGCTGAATGAAGCCATAC
CAAACGACGAGCGTGACACCACGATGCCTGTAGCAATGGCAACAACGTTGCGCAAACTATTAACTGGCGA
ACTACTTACTCTAGCTTCCCGGCAACAATTAATAGACTGGATGGAGGCGGATAAAGTTGCAGGACCACTT
CTGCGCTCGGCCCTTCCGGCTGGCTGGTTTATTGCTGATAAATCTGGAGCCGGTGAGCGTGGGTCTCGCG
GTATCATTGCAGCACTGGGGCCAGATGGTAAGCCCTCCCGTATCGTAGTTATCTACACGACGGGGAGTCA
GGCAACTATGGATGAACGAAATAGACAGATCGCTGAGATAGGTGCCTCACTGATTAAGCATTGGTAACTG
TCAGACCAAGTTTACTCATATATACTTTAGATTGATTTAAAACTTCATTTTTAATTTAAAAGGATCTAGG
TGAAGATCCTTTTTGATAATCTCATGACCAAAATCCCTTAACGTGAGTTTTCGTTCCACTGAGCGTCAGA
CCCCGTAGAAAAGATCAAAGGATCTTCTTGAGATCCTTTTTTTCTGCGCGTAATCTGCTGCTTGCAAACA
AAAAAACCACCGCTACCAGCGGTGGTTTGTTTGCCGGATCAAGAGCTACCAACTCTTTTTCCGAAGGTAA
CTGGCTTCAGCAGAGCGCAGATACCAAATACTGTTCTTCTAGTGTAGCCGTAGTTAGGCCACCACTTCAA
GAACTCTGTAGCACCGCCTACATACCTCGCTCTGCTAATCCTGTTACCAGTGGCTGCTGCCAGTGGCGAT
AAGTCGTGTCTTACCGGGTTGGACTCAAGACGATAGTTACCGGATAAGGCGCAGCGGTCGGGCTGAACGG
GGGGTTCGTGCACACAGCCCAGCTTGGAGCGAACGACCTACACCGAACTGAGATACCTACAGCGTGAGCT
ATGAGAAAGCGCCACGCTTCCCGAAGGGAGAAAGGCGGACAGGTATCCGGTAAGCGGCAGGGTCGGAACA
GGAGAGCGCACGAGGGAGCTTCCAGGGGGAAACGCCTGGTATCTTTATAGTCCTGTCGGGTTTCGCCACC
TCTGACTTGAGCGTCGATTTTTGTGATGCTCGTCAGGGGGGCGGAGCCTATGGAAAAACGCCAGCAACGC
GGCCTTTTTACGGTTCCTGGCCTTTTGCTGGCCTTTTGCTCACATGTTCTTTCCTGCGTTATCCCCTGAT
TCTGTGGATAACCGTATTACCGCCTTTGAGTGA
Features (pLannotate 1.2.2; 28 found; start..end, strand, type, name):
      1..64      +  rep_origin     RSF ori (fragment): Plasmids containing the RSF 1030 origin of replication can be propagated in E. coli cells that contain additional plasmids with compatible origins.
     66..158     +  CDS            lacI (fragment): lac repressor; lacI; The lac repressor binds to the lac operator to inhibit transcription in E. coli. This inhibition can be relieved by adding lactose or isopropyl-β-D-thiogalactopyranoside (IPTG).
    171..192     +  protein_bind   CAP binding site: CAP binding activates transcription in the presence of cAMP. E. coli catabolite activator protein
    207..237     +  promoter       lac promoter: promoter for the E. coli lac operon
    245..261     +  protein_bind   lac operator: The lac repressor binds to the lac operator to inhibit transcription in E. coli. This inhibition can be relieved by adding lactose or isopropyl-β-D-thiogalactopyranoside (IPTG). lac repressor encoded by lacI
    306..324     +  promoter       T3 promoter: promoter for bacteriophage T3 RNA polymerase
    352..578     +  promoter       RSV promoter: Rous sarcoma virus enhancer/promoter
    579..759     +  LTR            5' LTR (truncated): truncated 5' long terminal repeat (LTR) from HIV-1
    806..931     +  misc_feature   HIV-1 Ψ: packaging signal of human immunodeficiency virus type 1
    915..1278    +  CDS            HIV-1 gag (fragment): gag protein from human immunodeficiency virus 1; gag
   1424..1657    +  misc_feature   RRE: The Rev response element (RRE) of HIV-1 allows for Rev-dependent mRNA export from the nucleus to the cytoplasm.
   2034..2060    +  CDS            Rev (fragment): human immunodeficiency virus 1 (HIV-1) Rev protein; rev; enhances nuclear export of unspliced and incompletely spliced viral mRNAs
   2064..2304    +  promoter       U6 promoter: RNA polymerase III promoter for human U6 snRNA
   2352..2419    +  misc_RNA       tracrRNA (fragment): trans-activating CRISPR RNA for the Streptococcus pyogenes CRISPR/Cas9 system
   2468..2585    +  misc_feature   cPPT/CTS: central polypurine tract and central termination sequence of HIV-1
   2654..2865    +  promoter       EF-1α core promoter: core promoter for human elongation factor EF-1α
   2891..3490    +  CDS            PuroR (fragment): puromycin N-acetyltransferase; pac from Streptomyces; confers resistance to puromycin
   3506..4094    +  misc_feature   WPRE: woodchuck hepatitis virus posttranscriptional regulatory element
   4145..4164    +  misc_feature   cPPT/CTS (fragment): central polypurine tract and central termination sequence of HIV-1
   4166..4399    +  LTR            3' LTR (ΔU3): self-inactivating 3' long terminal repeat (LTR) from HIV-1
   4477..4598    +  polyA_signal   SV40 poly(A) signal: SV40 polyadenylation signal
   4638..4773    +  rep_origin     SV40 ori: SV40 origin of replication
   4794..4812    -  promoter       T7 promoter: promoter for bacteriophage T7 RNA polymerase
   4820..4975    +  CDS            lacZα (fragment): LacZα fragment of β-galactosidase; lacZ fragment
   4980..5408    +  rep_origin     f1 ori (sequence partly withheld): f1 bacteriophage origin of replication; arrow indicates direction of (+) strand synthesis
   5461..5565    +  promoter       AmpR promoter: bla
   5566..6426    +  CDS            AmpR: β-lactamase; bla; confers resistance to ampicillin, carbenicillin, and related antibiotics
   6597..7185    +  rep_origin     ori: high-copy-number ColE1/pMB1/pBR322/pUC origin of replication
