[The description below was written by a language model from this plasmid's Addgene catalogue record and pLannotate feature annotations shown in this document.]
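Description:
OIP5 B3.6 gRNA is a third-generation lentiviral CRISPR guide plasmid built on the pLenti-sgRNA backbone and designed to target the human OIP5 gene. It is propagated in E. coli through a high-copy ColE1/pUC-type origin with ampicillin selection (AmpR under its own bla promoter). It also retains an f1 origin, an SV40 origin, and remnants of lac, T3 and T7 cloning-vector sequences that play no role in its function. The catalogue gives the empty backbone as 9,151 bp, whereas the sequenced construct is 7,302 nt. This would be consistent with loss of a filler fragment when the guide oligos were ligated between two BsmBI sites, both of which were destroyed, although the record does not state this.

The viral cassette starts with an RSV promoter driving a truncated HIV-1 5' LTR, which makes genomic RNA production Tat-independent. This is followed by the Ψ packaging signal with a partial gag sequence, the Rev response element, a cPPT/CTS, and a self-inactivating ΔU3 3' LTR with a downstream SV40 polyadenylation signal. Within this frame, a human U6 RNA polymerase III promoter expresses the OIP5-directed spacer fused to the S. pyogenes sgRNA scaffold, which is annotated as a tracrRNA fragment. A separate EF-1α core promoter drives puromycin N-acetyltransferase, with a WPRE to enhance expression, so transduced mammalian cells can be selected with puromycin.

No Cas9 is encoded, so the nuclease must be supplied separately, for example from a Cas9-expressing cell line. The plasmid belongs to a guide series used to generate human knockout cell lines in a large-scale analysis of cell-cycle gene disruption and p53-dependent responses.
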