Addgene plasmid #90818: OIP5 B3.6 gRNA
Purpose: 3rd generation lentiviral gRNA plasmid targeting human OIP5
Depositing lab: Iain Cheeseman. Depositing organization: Whitehead Institute for Biomedical Research. Publication: Large-Scale Analysis of CRISPR/Cas9 Cell-Cycle Knockouts Reveals the Diversity of p53-Dependent Responses to Cell-Cycle Defects. McKinley KL, Cheeseman IM. Dev Cell. 2017 Feb 27;40(4):405-420.e2. doi: 10.1016/j.devcel.2017.01.012. Epub 2017 Feb 16. PubMed 28216383.
Backbone
  Vector backbone: pLenti-sgRNA
  Backbone manufacturer: Eric Lander & David Sabatini labs (Addgene plasmid #71409)
  Backbone size w/o insert (bp): 9151
  Vector type: Lentiviral, CRISPR
  Selectable markers: Puromycin
Growth in bacteria
  Bacterial resistance: Ampicillin, 100 μg/mL
  Growth temperature: 37°C
  Growth strain: NEB Stable
  Copy number: Unknown
Gene/Insert
  Gene/Insert name: OIP5 (Guide Designation B3.6) (alt name: pKMKO series)
  gRNA/shRNA sequence: CACCgTCACGCAGTGCTCGCCGACT
  Species: H. sapiens (human)
  Promoter: U6
  Cloning method: Restriction Enzyme; 5′ cloning site BsmBI (destroyed during cloning); 3′ cloning site BsmBI (destroyed during cloning)
  Sequencing primers: 5′ hU6-F (5'-GAGGGCCTATTTCCCATGATT-3'); 3′ EF1a-R (5'-CACGGCGACTACTGCACTTA-3')
Terms and licenses: Academic/Nonprofit Terms; Industry Terms: Not Available to Industry
Depositor comments: Please note that gRNA target sequence listed is not strictly the 20nt spacer sequence, but also contains the 5' BsmBI overhang. For more information about knockout human cell lines generated using this plasmid, please see http://cellcycleknockouts.wi.mit.edu/ .
How to cite: OIP5 B3.6 gRNA was a gift from Iain Cheeseman (Addgene plasmid # 90818 ; http://n2t.net/addgene:90818 ; RRID:Addgene_90818)
